Addgene plasmid #116532: pHAGE-PIK3CA-R108H
Purpose: Lentiviral expression of PIK3CA R108H
Depositing lab: Gordon Mills & Kenneth Scott. Depositing organization: Baylor College of Medicine. Publication: Systematic Functional Annotation of Somatic Mutations in Cancer. Ng PK, Li J, Jeong KJ, Shao S, Chen H, Tsang YH, Sengupta S, Wang Z, Bhavana VH, Tran R, Soewito S, Minussi DC, Moreno D, Kong K, Dogruluk T, Lu H, Gao J, Tokheim C, Zhou DC, Johnson AM, Zeng J, Ip CKM, Ju Z, Wester M, Yu S, Li Y, Vellano CP, Schultz N, Karchin R, Ding L, Lu Y, Cheung LWT, Chen K, Shaw KR, Meric-Bernstam F, Scott KL, Yi S, Sahni N, Liang H, Mills GB. Cancer Cell. 2018 Mar 12;33(3):450-462.e10. doi: 10.1016/j.ccell.2018.01.021. PubMed 29533785.
Backbone
  Vector backbone: pHAGE
  Vector type: Lentiviral
Growth in bacteria
  Bacterial resistance: Ampicillin, 100 μg/mL
  Growth temperature: 37°C
  Growth strain: Stbl3
  Copy number: High Copy
Gene/Insert
  Gene/Insert name: PIK3CA
  Species: H. sapiens (human)
  Mutation: R108H
  Entrez Gene: PIK3CA (a.k.a. CCM4, CLAPO, CLOVE, CWS5, HMH, MCAP, MCM, MCMTC, PI3K, PI3K-alpha, p110-alpha)
  Cloning method: Gateway Cloning
Terms and licenses: Academic/Nonprofit Terms; Industry Terms: Not Available to Industry
How to cite: pHAGE-PIK3CA-R108H was a gift from Gordon Mills & Kenneth Scott (Addgene plasmid # 116532 ; http://n2t.net/addgene:116532 ; RRID:Addgene_116532)
