[The description below was written by a language model from this plasmid's Addgene catalogue record and pLannotate feature annotations shown in this document.]
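Description:
pHAGE-PIK3CA-R108H is an HIV-1-derived lentiviral expression plasmid built on the pHAGE backbone for delivering a mutant form of human PIK3CA, the p110-alpha catalytic subunit of phosphoinositide 3-kinase, into mammalian cells. In bacteria it is maintained through a high-copy ColE1/pUC-type origin and selected with ampicillin via the bla gene. The viral portion contains a truncated 5' LTR, the Ψ packaging signal with a partial gag sequence, the Rev response element for Rev-dependent nuclear export of the genomic RNA, the cPPT/CTS element, and a ΔU3 self-inactivating 3' LTR. The plasmid therefore supplies only the transfer genome, and the packaging and envelope functions have to be provided separately. Short nef, Rev, lacI, lac promoter and SV40 fragments also appear in the annotation and seem to be backbone remnants.

The payload is driven by the strong constitutive human EF-1α promoter. The PIK3CA open reading frame carrying the R108H substitution was introduced by Gateway recombination and sits between attB1 and attB2 sites. Downstream lie T3 and T7 promoter sequences, a partial attB4 site and a V5 epitope sequence. The record does not indicate whether the V5 tag is fused in frame to the kinase. An EMCV IRES then directs translation of puromycin N-acetyltransferase from the same transcript, so transduced cells can be selected with puromycin. A WPRE before the 3' LTR enhances transcript expression. The stated purpose is lentiviral expression of PIK3CA R108H, and the associated publication concerns systematic functional annotation of somatic mutations in cancer, consistent with use in assessing the functional effect of this variant.
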