Features (pLannotate 1.2.2; 30 found; start..end, strand, type, name):
    377..634     +  LTR            5' LTR (truncated): truncated 5' long terminal repeat (LTR) from HIV-1
    681..806     +  misc_feature   HIV-1 Ψ: packaging signal of human immunodeficiency virus type 1
    790..1128    +  CDS            HIV-1 gag (fragment): gag protein from human immunodeficiency virus 1; gag
   1303..1536    +  misc_feature   RRE: The Rev response element (RRE) of HIV-1 allows for Rev-dependent mRNA export from the nucleus to the cytoplasm.
   1913..2013    +  CDS            Rev (fragment): human immunodeficiency virus 1 (HIV-1) Rev protein; rev; enhances nuclear export of unspliced and incompletely spliced viral mRNAs
   2058..2175    +  misc_feature   cPPT/CTS: central polypurine tract and central termination sequence of HIV-1
   2223..3401    +  promoter       EF-1α promoter: strong constitutive promoter for human elongation factor EF-1α
   3422..3442    +  protein_bind   attB1: mutant version of attB; core recombination site for the Gateway® BP reaction BP Clonase™
   3448..6651    +  CDS            PIK3CA: PK3CA_HUMAN - Experimental evidence at protein level: Swiss-Prot protein existence level 1. Phosphoinositide-3-kinase (PI3K) phosphorylates phosphatidylinositol (PI) and its phosphorylated derivatives at position 3 of the inositol ring to produce 3-phosphoinositides (PubMed:15135396, PubMed:23936502, PubMed:28676499). Uses ATP and PtdIns(4,5)P2 (phosphatidylinositol 4,5-bisphosphate) to generate phosphatidylinositol 3,4,5-trisphosphate (PIP3) (PubMed:15135396, PubMed:28676499). PIP3 plays a key role by recruiting PH domain- containing proteins to the membrane, including AKT1 and PDPK1, activat
   6656..6680    -  protein_bind   attB2: mutant version of attB; recombination site for the Gateway® BP reaction BP Clonase™
   6688..6706    +  promoter       T3 promoter: promoter for bacteriophage T3 RNA polymerase
   6732..6750    -  promoter       T7 promoter: promoter for bacteriophage T7 RNA polymerase
   6756..6774    -  protein_bind   attB4 (fragment): mutant version of attB; core recombination site for the Gateway® BP reaction BP Clonase™
   6830..6871    +  CDS            V5 tag: epitope tag from simian virus 5
   6997..7459    +  misc_feature   IRES: internal ribosome entry site (IRES) of the encephalomyocarditis virus (EMCV)
   7473..8070    +  CDS            PuroR (fragment): puromycin N-acetyltransferase; pac from Streptomyces; confers resistance to puromycin
   8086..8674    +  misc_feature   WPRE: woodchuck hepatitis virus posttranscriptional regulatory element
   8682..8747    +  CDS            nef (fragment): NEF_HV1Z2 - Experimental evidence at protein level: Swiss-Prot protein existence level 1. Extracellular Nef protein targets CD4(+) T-lymphocytes for apoptosis by interacting with CXCR4 surface receptors. From Human immunodeficiency virus type 1 group M subtype D (isolate Z2/CDC-Z34) (HIV-1).
   8749..8982    +  LTR            3' LTR (ΔU3): self-inactivating 3' long terminal repeat (LTR) from HIV-1
   9187..9291    +  promoter       AmpR promoter: bla
   9292..10152   +  CDS            AmpR: β-lactamase; bla; confers resistance to ampicillin, carbenicillin, and related antibiotics
  10323..10911   +  rep_origin     ori: high-copy-number ColE1/pMB1/pBR322/pUC origin of replication
  11094..11148   +  CDS            lacI (fragment): lac repressor; lacI; The lac repressor binds to the lac operator to inhibit transcription in E. coli. This inhibition can be relieved by adding lactose or isopropyl-β-D-thiogalactopyranoside (IPTG).
  11154..11247   +  rep_origin     SV40 ori (fragment): SV40 origin of replication
  11272..11309   +  CDS            lacI (fragment): lac repressor; lacI; The lac repressor binds to the lac operator to inhibit transcription in E. coli. This inhibition can be relieved by adding lactose or isopropyl-β-D-thiogalactopyranoside (IPTG).
  11322..11343   +  protein_bind   CAP binding site: CAP binding activates transcription in the presence of cAMP. E. coli catabolite activator protein
  11358..11388   +  promoter       lac promoter: promoter for the E. coli lac operon
  11392..11414   +  protein_bind   lac operator (fragment): The lac repressor binds to the lac operator to inhibit transcription in E. coli. This inhibition can be relieved by adding lactose or isopropyl-β-D-thiogalactopyranoside (IPTG). lac repressor encoded by lacI
  11446..11529   +  polyA_signal   SV40 poly(A) signal (fragment): SV40 polyadenylation signal
  11696..329     +  CDS            nef (fragment) (across the origin): NEF_HV1BR - Experimental evidence at protein level: Swiss-Prot protein existence level 1. Extracellular Nef protein targets CD4(+) T-lymphocytes for apoptosis by interacting with CXCR4 surface receptors (PubMed:14990729). From Human immunodeficiency virus type 1 group M subtype B (isolate BRU/LAI) (HIV-1).
>Addgene plasmid #116532 | pHAGE-PIK3CA-R108H | addgene full sequence | sequence record 242844 | Addgene NGS Result
TGGAAGGGCTAATTCACTCCCAAAGAAGACAAGATATCCTTGATCTGTGGATCTACCACACACAAGGCTA
CTTCCCTGATTAGCAGAACTACACACCAGGGCCAGGGGTCAGATATCCACTGACCTTTGGATGGTGCTAC
AAGCTAGTACCAGTTGAGCCAGATAAGGTAGAAGAGGCCAATAAAGGAGAGAACACCAGCTTGTTACACC
CTGTGAGCCTGCATGGGATGGATGACCCGGAGAGAGAAGTGTTAGAGTGGAGGTTTGACAGCCGCCTAGC
ATTTCATCACGTGGCCCGAGAGCTGCATCCGGAGTACTTCAAGAACTGCTGATATCGAGCTTGCTACAAG
GGACTTTCCGCTGGGGACTTTCCAGGGAGGCGTGGCCTGGGCGGGACTGGGGAGTGGCGAGCCCTCAGAT
CCTGCATATAAGCAGCTGCTTTTTGCCTGTACTGGGTCTCTCTGGTTAGACCAGATCTGAGCCTGGGAGC
TCTCTGGCTAACTAGGGAACCCACTGCTTAAGCCTCAATAAAGCTTGCCTTGAGTGCTTCAAGTAGTGTG
TGCCCGTCTGTTGTGTGACTCTGGTAACTAGAGATCCCTCAGACCCTTTTAGTCAGTGTGGAAAATCTCT
AGCAGTGGCGCCCGAACAGGGACTTGAAAGCGAAAGGGAAACCAGAGGAGCTCTCTCGACGCAGGACTCG
GCTTGCTGAAGCGCGCACGGCAAGAGGCGAGGGGCGGCGACTGGTGAGTACGCCAAAAATTTTGACTAGC
GGAGGCTAGAAGGAGAGAGATGGGTGCGAGAGCGTCAGTATTAAGCGGGGGAGAATTAGATCGCGATGGG
AAAAAATTCGGTTAAGGCCAGGGGGAAAGAAAAAATATAAATTAAAACATATAGTATGGGCAAGCAGGGA
GCTAGAACGATTCGCAGTTAATCCTGGCCTGTTAGAAACATCAGAAGGCTGTAGACAAATACTGGGACAG
CTACAACCATCCCTTCAGACAGGATCAGAAGAACTTAGATCATTATATAATACAGTAGCAACCCTCTATT
GTGTGCATCAAAGGATAGAGATAAAAGACACCAAGGAAGCTTTAGACAAGATAGAGGAAGAGCAAAACAA
AAGTAAGACCACCGCACAGCAAGCGGCCGGCCGCTGATCTTCAGACCTGGAGGAGGAGATATGAGGGACA
ATTGGAGAAGTGAATTATATAAATATAAAGTAGTAAAAATTGAACCATTAGGAGTAGCACCCACCAAGGC
AAAGAGAAGAGTGGTGCAGAGAGAAAAAAGAGCAGTGGGAATAGGAGCTTTGTTCCTTGGGTTCTTGGGA
GCAGCAGGAAGCACTATGGGCGCAGCGTCAATGACGCTGACGGTACAGGCCAGACAATTATTGTCTGGTA
TAGTGCAGCAGCAGAACAATTTGCTGAGGGCTATTGAGGCGCAACAGCATCTGTTGCAACTCACAGTCTG
GGGCATCAAGCAGCTCCAGGCAAGAATCCTGGCTGTGGAAAGATACCTAAAGGATCAACAGCTCCTGGGG
ATTTGGGGTTGCTCTGGAAAACTCATTTGCACCACTGCTGTGCCTTGGAATGCTAGTTGGAGTAATAAAT
CTCTGGAACAGATTTGGAATCACACGACCTGGATGGAGTGGGACAGAGAAATTAACAATTACACAAGCTT
AATACACTCCTTAATTGAAGAATCGCAAAACCAGCAAGAAAAGAATGAACAAGAATTATTGGAATTAGAT
AAATGGGCAAGTTTGTGGAATTGGTTTAACATAACAAATTGGCTGTGGTATATAAAATTATTCATAATGA
TAGTAGGAGGCTTGGTAGGTTTAAGAATAGTTTTTGCTGTACTTTCTATAGTGAATAGAGTTAGGCAGGG
ATATTCACCATTATCGTTTCAGACCCACCTCCCAACCCCGAGGGGACCCGACAGGCCCGAAGGAATAGAA
GAAGAAGGTGGAGAGAGAGACAGAGACAGATCCATTCGATTAGTGAACGGATCTCGACGGTATCGCCGAA
TTCACAAATGGCAGTATTCATCCACAATTTTAAAAGAAAAGGGGGGATTGGGGGGTACAGTGCAGGGGAA
AGAATAGTAGACATAATAGCAACAGACATACAAACTAAAGAATTACAAAAACAAATTACAAAAATTCAAA
ATTTTCGGGTTTATTACAGGGACAGCAGAGATCCAGTTTGGACTAGTCGTGAGGCTCCGGTGCCCGTCAG
TGGGCAGAGCGCACATCGCCCACAGTCCCCGAGAAGTTGGGGGGAGGGGTCGGCAATTGAACCGGTGCCT
AGAGAAGGTGGCGCGGGGTAAACTGGGAAAGTGATGTCGTGTACTGGCTCCGCCTTTTTCCCGAGGGTGG
GGGAGAACCGTATATAAGTGCAGTAGTCGCCGTGAACGTTCTTTTTCGCAACGGGTTTGCCGCCAGAACA
CAGGTAAGTGCCGTGTGTGGTTCCCGCGGGCCTGGCCTCTTTACGGGTTATGGCCCTTGCGTGCCTTGAA
TTACTTCCACCTGGCTGCAGTACGTGATTCTTGATCCCGAGCTTCGGGTTGGAAGTGGGTGGGAGAGTTC
GAGGCCTTGCGCTTAAGGAGCCCCTTCGCCTCGTGCTTGAGTTGAGGCCTGGCCTGGGCGCTGGGGCCGC
CGCGTGCGAATCTGGTGGCACCTTCGCGCCTGTCTCGCTGCTTTCGATAAGTCTCTAGCCATTTAAAATT
TTTGATGACCTGCTGCGACGCTTTTTTTCTGGCAAGATAGTCTTGTAAATGCGGGCCAAGATCTGCACAC
TGGTATTTCGGTTTTTGGGGCCGCGGGCGGCGACGGGGCCCGTGCGTCCCAGCGCACATGTTCGGCGAGG
CGGGGCCTGCGAGCGCGGCCACCGAGAATCGGACGGGGGTAGTCTCAAGCTGGCCGGCCTGCTCTGGTGC
CTGGCCTCGCGCCGCCGTGTATCGCCCCGCCCTGGGCGGCAAGGCTGGCCCGGTCGGCACCAGTTGCGTG
AGCGGAAAGATGGCCGCTTCCCGGCCCTGCTGCAGGGAGCTCAAAATGGAGGACGCGGCGCTCGGGAGAG
CGGGCGGGTGAGTCACCCACACAAAGGAAAAGGGCCTTTCCGTCCTCAGCCGTCGCTTCATGTGACTCCA
CGGAGTACCGGGCGCCGTCCAGGCACCTCGATTAGTTCTCGAGCTTTTGGAGTACGTCGTCTTTAGGTTG
GGGGGAGGGGTTTTATGCGATGGAGTTTCCCCACACTGAGTGGGTGGAGACTGAAGTTAGGCCAGCTTGG
CACTTGATGTAATTCTCCTTGGAATTTGCCCTTTTTGAGTTTGGATCTTGGTTCATTCTCAAGCCTCAGA
CAGTGGTTCAAAGTTTTTTTCTTCCATTTCAGGTGTCGTGAAGCGGCCCTGCAGATATCAACAAGTTTGT
ACAAAAAAGCAGGCACCATGCCTCCAAGACCATCATCAGGTGAACTGTGGGGCATCCACTTGATGCCCCC
AAGAATCCTAGTAGAATGTTTACTACCAAATGGAATGATAGTGACTTTAGAATGCCTCCGTGAGGCTACA
TTAATAACCATAAAGCATGAACTATTTAAAGAAGCAAGAAAATACCCCCTCCATCAACTTCTTCAAGATG
AATCTTCTTACATTTTCGTAAGTGTTACTCAAGAAGCAGAAAGGGAAGAATTTTTTGATGAAACAAGACG
ACTTTGTGACCTTCGGCTTTTTCAACCCTTTTTAAAAGTAATTGAACCAGTAGGCAACCATGAAGAAAAG
ATCCTCAATCGAGAAATTGGTTTTGCTATCGGCATGCCAGTGTGTGAATTTGATATGGTTAAAGATCCAG
AAGTACAGGACTTCCGAAGAAATATTCTGAACGTTTGTAAAGAAGCTGTGGATCTTAGGGACCTCAATTC
ACCTCATAGTAGAGCAATGTATGTCTATCCTCCAAATGTAGAATCTTCACCAGAATTGCCAAAGCACATA
TATAATAAATTAGATAAAGGGCAAATAATAGTGGTGATCTGGGTAATAGTTTCTCCAAATAATGACAAGC
AGAAGTATACTCTGAAAATCAACCATGACTGTGTACCAGAACAAGTAATTGCTGAAGCAATCAGGAAAAA
AACTCGAAGTATGTTGCTATCCTCTGAACAACTAAAACTCTGTGTTTTAGAATATCAGGGCAAGTATATT
TTAAAAGTGTGTGGATGTGATGAATACTTCCTAGAAAAATATCCTCTGAGTCAGTATAAGTATATAAGAA
GCTGTATAATGCTTGGGAGGATGCCCAATTTGATGTTGATGGCTAAAGAAAGCCTTTATTCTCAACTGCC
AATGGACTGTTTTACAATGCCATCTTATTCCAGACGCATTTCCACAGCTACACCATATATGAATGGAGAA
ACATCTACAAAATCCCTTTGGGTTATAAATAGTGCACTCAGAATAAAAATTCTTTGTGCAACCTACGTGA
ATGTAAATATTCGAGACATTGATAAGATCTATGTTCGAACAGGTATCTACCATGGAGGAGAACCCTTATG
TGACAATGTGAACACTCAAAGAGTACCTTGTTCCAATCCCAGGTGGAATGAATGGCTGAATTATGATATA
TACATTCCTGATCTTCCTCGTGCTGCTCGACTTTGCCTTTCCATTTGCTCTGTTAAAGGCCGAAAGGGTG
CTAAAGAGGAACACTGTCCATTGGCATGGGGAAATATAAACTTGTTTGATTACACAGACACTCTAGTATC
TGGAAAAATGGCTTTGAATCTTTGGCCAGTACCTCATGGATTAGAAGATTTGCTGAACCCTATTGGTGTT
ACTGGATCAAATCCAAATAAAGAAACTCCATGCTTAGAGTTGGAGTTTGACTGGTTCAGCAGTGTGGTAA
AGTTCCCAGATATGTCAGTGATTGAAGAGCATGCCAATTGGTCTGTATCCCGAGAAGCAGGATTTAGCTA
TTCCCACGCAGGACTGAGTAACAGACTAGCTAGAGACAATGAATTAAGGGAAAATGACAAAGAACAGCTC
AAAGCAATTTCTACACGAGATCCTCTCTCTGAAATCACTGAGCAGGAGAAAGATTTTCTATGGAGTCACA
GACACTATTGTGTAACTATCCCCGAAATTCTACCCAAATTGCTTCTGTCTGTTAAATGGAATTCTAGAGA
TGAAGTAGCCCAGATGTATTGCTTGGTAAAAGATTGGCCTCCAATCAAACCTGAACAGGCTATGGAACTT
CTGGACTGTAATTACCCAGATCCTATGGTTCGAGGTTTTGCTGTTCGGTGCTTGGAAAAATATTTAACAG
ATGACAAACTTTCTCAGTATTTAATTCAGCTAGTACAGGTCCTAAAATATGAACAATATTTGGATAACTT
GCTTGTGAGATTTTTACTGAAGAAAGCATTGACTAATCAAAGGATTGGGCACTTTTTCTTTTGGCATTTA
AAATCTGAGATGCACAATAAAACAGTTAGCCAGAGGTTTGGCCTGCTTTTGGAGTCCTATTGTCGTGCAT
GTGGGATGTATTTGAAGCACCTGAATAGGCAAGTCGAGGCAATGGAAAAGCTCATTAACTTAACTGACAT
TCTCAAACAGGAGAAGAAGGATGAAACACAAAAGGTACAGATGAAGTTTTTAGTTGAGCAAATGAGGCGA
CCAGATTTCATGGATGCTCTACAGGGCTTTCTGTCTCCTCTAAACCCTGCTCATCAACTAGGAAACCTCA
GGCTTGAAGAGTGTCGAATTATGTCCTCTGCAAAAAGGCCACTGTGGTTGAATTGGGAGAACCCAGACAT
CATGTCAGAGTTACTGTTTCAGAACAATGAGATCATCTTTAAAAATGGGGATGATTTACGGCAAGATATG
CTAACACTTCAAATTATTCGTATTATGGAAAATATCTGGCAAAATCAAGGTCTTGATCTTCGAATGTTAC
CTTATGGTTGTCTGTCAATCGGTGACTGTGTGGGACTTATTGAGGTGGTGCGAAATTCTCACACTATTAT
GCAAATTCAGTGCAAAGGCGGCTTGAAAGGTGCACTGCAGTTCAACAGCCACACACTACATCAGTGGCTC
AAAGACAAGAACAAAGGAGAAATATATGATGCAGCCATTGACCTGTTTACACGTTCATGTGCTGGATACT
GTGTAGCTACCTTCATTTTGGGAATTGGAGATCGTCACAATAGTAACATCATGGTGAAAGACGATGGACA
ACTGTTTCATATAGATTTTGGACACTTTTTGGATCACAAGAAGAAAAAATTTGGTTATAAACGAGAACGT
GTGCCATTTGTTTTGACACAGGATTTCTTAATAGTGATTAGTAAAGGAGCCCAAGAATGCACAAAGACAA
GAGAATTTGAGAGGTTTCAGGAGATGTGTTACAAGGCTTATCTAGCTATTCGACAGCATGCCAATCTCTT
CATAAATCTTTTCTCAATGATGCTTGGCTCTGGAATGCCAGAACTACAATCTTTTGATGACATTGCATAC
ATTCGAAAGACCCTAGCCTTAGATAAAACTGAGCAAGAGGCTTTGGAGTATTTCATGAAACAAATGAATG
ATGCACATCATGGTGGCTGGACAACAAAAATGGATTGGATCTTCCACACAATTAAACAGCATGCATTGAA
CTAGAACCCAGCTTTCTTGTACAAAGTGGTGATATCCAATTAACCCTCACTAAAGGTAGATAATGTGAAG
TAATAAGTGACCCTATAGTGAGTCGTATTACCACCCAACTTTTCTATACAAAGTGGTTGATATCCAGCAC
AGTGGCGGCCGCTCGAGTCTAGAGGGCCCGCGGTTCGAAGGTAAGCCTATCCCTAACCCTCTCCTCGGTC
TCGATTCTACGCGTACCGGTTAGTAATGAGATCCCTCCCCCCCCCCTAACGTTACTGGCCGAAGCCGCTT
GGAATAAGGCCGGTGTGCGTTTGTCTATATGTTATTTTCCACCATATTGCCGTCTTTTGGCAATGTGAGG
GCCCGGAAACCTGGCCCTGTCTTCTTGACGAGCATTCCTAGGGGTCTTTCCCCTCTCGCCAAAGGAATGC
AAGGTCTGTTGAATGTCGTGAAGGAAGCAGTTCCTCTGGAAGCTTCTTGAAGACAAACAACGTCTGTAGC
GACCCTTTGCAGGCAGCGGAACCCCCCACCTGGCGACAGGTGCCTCTGCGGCCAAAAGCCACGTGTATAA
GATACACCTGCAAAGGCGGCACAACCCCAGTGCCACGTTGTGAGTTGGATAGTTGTGGAAAGAGTCAAAT
GGCTCTCCTCAAGCGTATTCAACAAGGGGCTGAAGGATGCCCAGAAGGTACCCCATTGTATGGGATCTGA
TCTGGGGCCTCGGTGCACATGCTTTACATGTGTTTAGTCGAGGTTAAAAAAACGTCTAGGCCCCCCGAAC
CACGGGGACGTGGTTTTCCTTTGAAAAACACGATGATAATATGGCCACACATATGACCGAGTACAAGCCC
ACGGTGCGCCTCGCCACCCGCGACGACGTCCCCAGGGCCGTACGCACCCTCGCCGCCGCGTTCGCCGACT
ACCCCGCCACGCGCCACACCGTCGATCCGGACCGCCACATCGAGCGGGTCACCGAGCTGCAAGAACTCTT
CCTCACGCGCGTCGGGCTCGACATCGGCAAGGTGTGGGTCGCGGACGACGGCGCCGCGGTGGCGGTCTGG
ACCACGCCGGAGAGCGTCGAAGCGGGGGCGGTGTTCGCCGAGATCGGCCCGCGCATGGCCGAGTTGAGCG
GTTCCCGGCTGGCCGCGCAGCAACAGATGGAAGGCCTCCTGGCGCCGCACCGGCCCAAGGAGCCCGCGTG
GTTCCTGGCCACCGTCGGCGTCTCGCCCGACCACCAGGGCAAGGGTCTGGGCAGCGCCGTCGTGCTCCCC
GGAGTGGAGGCGGCCGAGCGCGCCGGGGTGCCCGCCTTCCTGGAGACCTCCGCGCCCCGCAACCTCCCCT
TCTACGAGCGGCTCGGCTTCACCGTCACCGCCGACGTCGAGGTGCCCGAAGGACCGCGCACCTGGTGCAT
GACCCGCAAGCCCGGTGCCTAAATCGATAGATCCTAATCAACCTCTGGATTACAAAATTTGTGAAAGATT
GACTGGTATTCTTAACTATGTTGCTCCTTTTACGCTATGTGGATACGCTGCTTTAATGCCTTTGTATCAT
GCTATTGCTTCCCGTATGGCTTTCATTTTCTCCTCCTTGTATAAATCCTGGTTGCTGTCTCTTTATGAGG
AGTTGTGGCCCGTTGTCAGGCAACGTGGCGTGGTGTGCACTGTGTTTGCTGACGCAACCCCCACTGGTTG
GGGCATTGCCACCACCTGTCAGCTCCTTTCCGGGACTTTCGCTTTCCCCCTCCCTATTGCCACGGCGGAA
CTCATCGCCGCCTGCCTTGCCCGCTGCTGGACAGGGGCTCGGCTGTTGGGCACTGACAATTCCGTGGTGT
TGTCGGGGAAATCATCGTCCTTTCCTTGGCTGCTCGCCTGTGTTGCCACCTGGATTCTGCGCGGGACGTC
CTTCTGCTACGTCCCTTCGGCCCTCAATCCAGCGGACCTTCCTTCCCGCGGCCTGCTGCCGGCTCTGCGG
CCTCTTCCGCGTCTTCGCCTTCGCCCTCAGACGAGTCGGATCTCCCTTTGGGCCGCCTCCCCGCCTGAGA
TCCTTTAAGACCAATGACTTACAAGGCAGCTGTAGATCTTAGCCACTTTTTAAAAGAAAAGGGGGGACTG
GAAGGGCTAATTCACTCCCAACGAAGACAAGATCTGCTTTTTGCTTGTACTGGGTCTCTCTGGTTAGACC
AGATCTGAGCCTGGGAGCTCTCTGGCTAACTAGGGAACCCACTGCTTAAGCCTCAATAAAGCTTGCCTTG
AGTGCTTCAAGTAGTGTGTGCCCGTCTGTTGTGTGACTCTGGTAACTAGAGATCCCTCAGACCCTTTTAG
TCAGTGTGGAAAATCTCTAGCAGTAGTAGTTCATGTCATCTTATTATTCAGTATTTATAACTTGCAAAGA
AATGAATATCAGAGAGTGAGAGGCCCGGGTTAATTAAGGAAAGGGCTAGATCATTCTTGAAGACGAAAGG
GCCTCGTGATACGCCTATTTTTATAGGTTAATGTCATGATAATAATGGTTTCTTAGACGTCAGGTGGCAC
TTTTCGGGGAAATGTGCGCGGAACCCCTATTTGTTTATTTTTCTAAATACATTCAAATATGTATCCGCTC
ATGAGACAATAACCCTGATAAATGCTTCAATAATATTGAAAAAGGAAGAGTATGAGTATTCAACATTTCC
GTGTCGCCCTTATTCCCTTTTTTGCGGCATTTTGCCTTCCTGTTTTTGCTCACCCAGAAACGCTGGTGAA
AGTAAAAGATGCTGAAGATCAGTTGGGTGCACGAGTGGGTTACATCGAACTGGATCTCAACAGCGGTAAG
ATCCTTGAGAGTTTTCGCCCCGAAGAACGTTTTCCAATGATGAGCACTTTTAAAGTTCTGCTATGTGGCG
CGGTATTATCCCGTGTTGACGCCGGGCAAGAGCAACTCGGTCGCCGCATACACTATTCTCAGAATGACTT
GGTTGAGTACTCACCAGTCACAGAAAAGCATCTTACGGATGGCATGACAGTAAGAGAATTATGCAGTGCT
GCCATAACCATGAGTGATAACACTGCGGCCAACTTACTTCTGACAACGATCGGAGGACCGAAGGAGCTAA
CCGCTTTTTTGCACAACATGGGGGATCATGTAACTCGCCTTGATCGTTGGGAACCGGAGCTGAATGAAGC
CATACCAAACGACGAGCGTGACACCACGATGCCTGTAGCAATGGCAACAACGTTGCGCAAACTATTAACT
GGCGAACTACTTACTCTAGCTTCCCGGCAACAATTAATAGACTGGATGGAGGCGGATAAAGTTGCAGGAC
CACTTCTGCGCTCGGCCCTTCCGGCTGGCTGGTTTATTGCTGATAAATCTGGAGCCGGTGAGCGTGGGTC
TCGCGGTATCATTGCAGCACTGGGGCCAGATGGTAAGCCCTCCCGTATCGTAGTTATCTACACGACGGGG
AGTCAGGCAACTATGGATGAACGAAATAGACAGATCGCTGAGATAGGTGCCTCACTGATTAAGCATTGGT
AACTGTCAGACCAAGTTTACTCATATATACTTTAGATTGATTTAAAACTTCATTTTTAATTTAAAAGGAT
CTAGGTGAAGATCCTTTTTGATAATCTCATGACCAAAATCCCTTAACGTGAGTTTTCGTTCCACTGAGCG
TCAGACCCCGTAGAAAAGATCAAAGGATCTTCTTGAGATCCTTTTTTTCTGCGCGTAATCTGCTGCTTGC
AAACAAAAAAACCACCGCTACCAGCGGTGGTTTGTTTGCCGGATCAAGAGCTACCAACTCTTTTTCCGAA
GGTAACTGGCTTCAGCAGAGCGCAGATACCAAATACTGTTCTTCTAGTGTAGCCGTAGTTAGGCCACCAC
TTCAAGAACTCTGTAGCACCGCCTACATACCTCGCTCTGCTAATCCTGTTACCAGTGGCTGCTGCCAGTG
GCGATAAGTCGTGTCTTACCGGGTTGGACTCAAGACGATAGTTACCGGATAAGGCGCAGCGGTCGGGCTG
AACGGGGGGTTCGTGCACACAGCCCAGCTTGGAGCGAACGACCTACACCGAACTGAGATACCTACAGCGT
GAGCTATGAGAAAGCGCCACGCTTCCCGAAGGGAGAAAGGCGGACAGGTATCCGGTAAGCGGCAGGGTCG
GAACAGGAGAGCGCACGAGGGAGCTTCCAGGGGGAAACGCCTGGTATCTTTATAGTCCTGTCGGGTTTCG
CCACCTCTGACTTGAGCGTCGATTTTTGTGATGCTCGTCAGGGGGGCGGAGCCTATGGAAAAACGCCAGC
AACGCGGCCTTTTTACGGTTCCTGGCCTTTTGCTGGCCTTTTGCTCACATGTTCTTTCCTGCGTTATCCC
CTGATTCTGTGGATAACCGTATTACCGCCTTTGAGTGAGCTGATACCGCTCGCCGCAGCCGAACGACCGA
GCGCAGCGAGTCAGTGAGCGAGGAAGCGGAAGAGCGCCCAATACGCAAACCGCCTCTCCCCGCGCGTTGG
CCGATTCATTAATGCAGCAAGCTCATGGCTGACTAATTTTTTTTATTTATGCAGAGGCCGAGGCCGCCTC
GGCCTCTGAGCTATTCCAGAAGTAGTGAGGAGGCTTTTTTGGAGGCCTAGGCTTTTGCAAAAAGCTCCCC
GTGGCACGACAGGTTTCCCGACTGGAAAGCGGGCAGTGAGCGCAACGCAATTAATGTGAGTTAGCTCACT
CATTAGGCACCCCAGGCTTTACACTTTATGCTTCCGGCTCGTATGTTGTGTGGAATTGTGAGCGGATAAC
AATTTCACACAGGAAACAGCTATGACATGATTACGAATTTCACAAATAAAGCATTTTTTTCACTGCATTC
TAGTTGTGGTTTGTCCAAACTCATCAATGTATCTTATCATGTCTGGATCAACTGGATAACTCAAGCTAAC
CAAAATCATCCCAAACTTCCCACCCCATACCCTATTACCACTGCCAATTACCTGTGGTTTCATTTACTCT
AAACCTGTGATTCCTCTGAATTATTTTCATTTTAAAGAAATTGTATTTGTTAAATATGTACTACAAACTT
AGTAGT
