>Addgene plasmid #116532 | pHAGE-PIK3CA-R108H | depositor partial sequence | sequence record 219406 | insert
ATGCCTCCACGACCATCATCAGGTGAACTGTGGGGCATCCACTTGATGCCCCCAAGAATCCTAGTAGAAT
GTTTACTACCAAATGGAATGATAGTGACTTTAGAATGCCTCCGTGAGGCTACATTAATAACCATAAAGCA
TGAACTATTTAAAGAAGCAAGAAAATACCCCCTCCATCAACTTCTTCAAGATGAATCTTCTTACATTTTC
GTAAGTGTTACTCAAGAAGCAGAAAGGGAAGAATTTTTTGATGAAACAAGACGACTTTGTGACCTTCGGC
TTTTTCAACCCTTTTTAAAAGTAATTGAACCAGTAGGCAACCATGAAGAAAAGATCCTCAATCGAGAAAT
TGGTTTTGCTATCGGCATGCCAGTGTGTGAATTTGATATGGTTAAAGATCCAGAAGTACAGGACTTCCGA
AGAAATATTCTGAACGTTTGTAAAGAAGCTGTGGATCTTAGGGACCTCAATTCACCTCATAGTAGAGCAA
TGTATGTCTATCCTCCAAATGTAGAATCTTCACCAGAATTGCCAAAGCACATATATAATAAATTAGATAA
AGGGCAAATAATAGTGGTGATCTGGGTAATAGTTTCTCCAAATAATGACAAGCAGAAGTATACTCTGAAA
ATCAACCATGACTGTGTACCAGAACAAGTAATTGCTGAAGCAATCAGGAAAAAAACTCGAAGTATGTTGC
TATCCTCTGAACAACTAAAACTCTGTGTTTTAGAATATCAGGGCAAGTATATTTTAAAAGTGTGTGGATG
TGATGAATACTTCCTAGAAAAATATCCTCTGAGTCAGTATAAGTATATAAGAAGCTGTATAATGCTTGGG
AGGATGCCCAATTTGATGTTGATGGCTAAAGAAAGCCTTTATTCTCAACTGCCAATGGACTGTTTTACAA
TGCCATCTTATTCCAGACGCATTTCCACAGCTACACCATATATGAATGGAGAAACATCTACAAAATCCCT
TTGGGTTATAAATAGTGCACTCAGAATAAAAATTCTTTGTGCAACCTACGTGAATGTAAATATTCGAGAC
ATTGATAAGATCTATGTTCGAACAGGTATCTACCATGGAGGAGAACCCTTATGTGACAATGTGAACACTC
AAAGAGTACCTTGTTCCAATCCCAGGTGGAATGAATGGCTGAATTATGATATATACATTCCTGATCTTCC
TCGTGCTGCTCGACTTTGCCTTTCCATTTGCTCTGTTAAAGGCCGAAAGGGTGCTAAAGAGGAACACTGT
CCATTGGCATGGGGAAATATAAACTTGTTTGATTACACAGACACTCTAGTATCTGGAAAAATGGCTTTGA
ATCTTTGGCCAGTACCTCATGGATTAGAAGATTTGCTGAACCCTATTGGTGTTACTGGATCAAATCCAAA
TAAAGAAACTCCATGCTTAGAGTTGGAGTTTGACTGGTTCAGCAGTGTGGTAAAGTTCCCAGATATGTCA
GTGATTGAAGAGCATGCCAATTGGTCTGTATCCCGAGAAGCAGGATTTAGCTATTCCCACGCAGGACTGA
GTAACAGACTAGCTAGAGACAATGAATTAAGGGAAAATGACAAAGAACAGCTCAAAGCAATTTCTACACG
AGATCCTCTCTCTGAAATCACTGAGCAGGAGAAAGATTTTCTATGGAGTCACAGACACTATTGTGTAACT
ATCCCCGAAATTCTACCCAAATTGCTTCTGTCTGTTAAATGGAATTCTAGAGATGAAGTAGCCCAGATGT
ATTGCTTGGTAAAAGATTGGCCTCCAATCAAACCTGAACAGGCTATGGAACTTCTGGACTGTAATTACCC
AGATCCTATGGTTCGAGGTTTTGCTGTTCGGTGCTTGGAAAAATATTTAACAGATGACAAACTTTCTCAG
TATTTAATTCAGCTAGTACAGGTCCTAAAATATGAACAATATTTGGATAACTTGCTTGTGAGATTTTTAC
TGAAGAAAGCATTGACTAATCAAAGGATTGGGCACTTTTTCTTTTGGCATTTAAAATCTGAGATGCACAA
TAAAACAGTTAGCCAGAGGTTTGGCCTGCTTTTGGAGTCCTATTGTCGTGCATGTGGGATGTATTTGAAG
CACCTGAATAGGCAAGTCGAGGCAATGGAAAAGCTCATTAACTTAACTGACATTCTCAAACAGGAGAAGA
AGGATGAAACACAAAAGGTACAGATGAAGTTTTTAGTTGAGCAAATGAGGCGACCAGATTTCATGGATGC
TCTACAGGGCTTTCTGTCTCCTCTAAACCCTGCTCATCAACTAGGAAACCTCAGGCTTGAAGAGTGTCGA
ATTATGTCCTCTGCAAAAAGGCCACTGTGGTTGAATTGGGAGAACCCAGACATCATGTCAGAGTTACTGT
TTCAGAACAATGAGATCATCTTTAAAAATGGGGATGATTTACGGCAAGATATGCTAACACTTCAAATTAT
TCGTATTATGGAAAATATCTGGCAAAATCAAGGTCTTGATCTTCGAATGTTACCTTATGGTTGTCTGTCA
ATCGGTGACTGTGTGGGACTTATTGAGGTGGTGCGAAATTCTCACACTATTATGCAAATTCAGTGCAAAG
GCGGCTTGAAAGGTGCACTGCAGTTCAACAGCCACACACTACATCAGTGGCTCAAAGACAAGAACAAAGG
AGAAATATATGATGCAGCCATTGACCTGTTTACACGTTCATGTGCTGGATACTGTGTAGCTACCTTCATT
TTGGGAATTGGAGATCGTCACAATAGTAACATCATGGTGAAAGACGATGGACAACTGTTTCATATAGATT
TTGGACACTTTTTGGATCACAAGAAGAAAAAATTTGGTTATAAACGAGAACGTGTGCCATTTGTTTTGAC
ACAGGATTTCTTAATAGTGATTAGTAAAGGAGCCCAAGAATGCACAAAGACAAGAGAATTTGAGAGGTTT
CAGGAGATGTGTTACAAGGCTTATCTAGCTATTCGACAGCATGCCAATCTCTTCATAAATCTTTTCTCAA
TGATGCTTGGCTCTGGAATGCCAGAACTACAATCTTTTGATGACATTGCATACATTCGAAAGACCCTAGC
CTTAGATAAAACTGAGCAAGAGGCTTTGGAGTATTTCATGAAACAAATGAATGATGCACATCATGGTGGC
TGGACAACAAAAATGGATTGGATCTTCCACACAATTAAACAGCATGCATTGAACTGA
